>Addgene plasmid #200193 | H2DBD-H1-Halo | addgene full sequence | sequence record 393136 | Addgene NGS Result
CACAACATACGAGCCGGAAGCATAAAGTGTAAAGCCTGGGGTGCCTAATGAGTGAGCTAACTCACATTAA
TTGCGTTGCGCTCACTGCCCGCTTTCCAGTCGGGAAACCTGTCGTGCCAGCTGCATTAATGAATCGGCCA
ACGCGCGGGGAGAGGCGGTTTGCGTATTGGGCGCTCTTCCGCTTCCTCGCTCACTGACTCGCTGCGCTCG
GTCGTTCGGCTGCGGCGAGCGGTATCAGCTCACTCAAAGGCGGTAATACGGTTATCCACAGAATCAGGGG
ATAACGCAGGAAAGAACATGTGAGCAAAAGGCCAGCAAAAGGCCAGGAACCGTAAAAAGGCCGCGTTGCT
GGCGTTTTTCCATAGGCTCCGCCCCCCTGACGAGCATCACAAAAATCGACGCTCAAGTCAGAGGTGGCGA
AACCCGACAGGACTATAAAGATACCAGGCGTTTCCCCCTGGAAGCTCCCTCGTGCGCTCTCCTGTTCCGA
CCCTGCCGCTTACCGGATACCTGTCCGCCTTTCTCCCTTCGGGAAGCGTGGCGCTTTCTCATAGCTCACG
CTGTAGGTATCTCAGTTCGGTGTAGGTCGTTCGCTCCAAGCTGGGCTGTGTGCACGAACCCCCCGTTCAG
CCCGACCGCTGCGCCTTATCCGGTAACTATCGTCTTGAGTCCAACCCGGTAAGACACGACTTATCGCCAC
TGGCAGCAGCCACTGGTAACAGGATTAGCAGAGCGAGGTATGTAGGCGGTGCTACAGAGTTCTTGAAGTG
GTGGCCTAACTACGGCTACACTAGAAGAACAGTATTTGGTATCTGCGCTCTGCTGAAGCCAGTTACCTTC
GGAAAAAGAGTTGGTAGCTCTTGATCCGGCAAACAAACCACCGCTGGTAGCGGTGGTTTTTTTGTTTGCA
AGCAGCAGATTACGCGCAGAAAAAAAGGATCTCAAGAAGATCCTTTGATCTTTTCTACGGGGTCTGACGC
TCAGTGGAACGAAAACTCACGTTAAGGGATTTTGGTCATGAGATTATCAAAAAGGATCTTCACCTAGATC
CTTTTAAATTAAAAATGAAGTTTTAAATCAATCTAAAGTATATATGAGTAAACTTGGTCTGACAGTTACC
AATGCTTAATCAGTGAGGCACCTATCTCAGCGATCTGTCTATTTCGTTCATCCATAGTTGCCTGACTCCC
CGTCGTGTAGATAACTACGATACGGGAGGGCTTACCATCTGGCCCCAGTGCTGCAATGATACCGCGAGAC
CCACGCTCACCGGCTCCAGATTTATCAGCAATAAACCAGCCAGCCGGAAGGGCCGAGCGCAGAAGTGGTC
CTGCAACTTTATCCGCCTCCATCCAGTCTATTAATTGTTGCCGGGAAGCTAGAGTAAGTAGTTCGCCAGT
TAATAGTTTGCGCAACGTTGTTGCCATTGCTACAGGCATCGTGGTGTCACGCTCGTCGTTTGGTATGGCT
TCATTCAGCTCCGGTTCCCAACGATCAAGGCGAGTTACATGATCCCCCATGTTGTGCAAAAAAGCGGTTA
GCTCCTTCGGTCCTCCGATCGTTGTCAGAAGTAAGTTGGCCGCAGTGTTATCACTCATGGTTATGGCAGC
ACTGCATAATTCTCTTACTGTCATGCCATCCGTAAGATGCTTTTCTGTGACTGGTGAGTACTCAACCAAG
TCATTCTGAGAATAGTGTATGCGGCGACCGAGTTGCTCTTGCCCGGCGTCAATACGGGATAATACCGCGC
CACATAGCAGAACTTTAAAAGTGCTCATCATTGGAAAACGTTCTTCGGGGCGAAAACTCTCAAGGATCTT
ACCGCTGTTGAGATCCAGTTCGATGTAACCCACTCGTGCACCCAACTGATCTTCAGCATCTTTTACTTTC
ACCAGCGTTTCTGGGTGAGCAAAAACAGGAAGGCAAAATGCCGCAAAAAAGGGAATAAGGGCGACACGGA
AATGTTGAATACTCATACTCTTCCTTTTTCAATATTATTGAAGCATTTATCAGGGTTATTGTCTCATGAG
CGGATACATATTTGAATGTATTTAGAAAAATAAACAAATAGGGGTTCCGCGCACATTTCCCCGAAAAGTG
CCACCTAAATTGTAAGCGTTAATATTTTGTTAAAATTCGCGTTAAATTTTTGTTAAATCAGCTCATTTTT
TAACCAATAGGCCGAAATCGGCAAAATCCCTTATAAATCAAAAGAATAGACCGAGATAGGGT
[37 nt withheld, positions 2233-2269]
AAAGAACGTGGACTCCAACGTCAAAGG
[49 nt withheld, positions 2297-2345]
T
[91 nt withheld, positions 2347-2437]
G
[124 nt withheld, positions 2439-2562]
CCCATTCGCCATTCAGGCTGCGCAACTGTTGGGAAGGGCGATCGGTGCGGGCCTCTTCGCTATTACGCCA
GCTGGCGAAAGGGGGATGTGCTGCAAGGCGATTAAGTTGGGTAACGCCAGGGTTTTCCCAGTCACGACGT
TGTAAAACGACGGCCAGTGAGCGCGCCTCGTTCATTCACGTTTTTGAACCCGTGGAGGACGGGCAGACTC
GCGGTGCAAATGTGTTTTACAGCGTGATGGAGCAGATGAAGATGCTCGACACGCTGCAGAACACGCAGCT
AGATTAACCCTAGAAAGATAATCATATTGTGACGTACGTTAAAGATAATCATGTGTAAAATTGACGCATG
TGTTTTATCGGTCTGTATATCGAGGTTTATTTATTAATTTGAATAGATATTAAGTTTTATTATATTTACA
CTTACATACTAATAATAAATTCAACAAACAATTTATTTATGTTTATTTATTTATTAAAAAAAACAAAAAC
TCAAAATTTCTTCTATAAAGTAACAAAACTTTTATGAGGGACAGCCCCCCCCCAAAGCCCCCAGGGATGT
AATTACGTCCCTCCCCCGCTAGGGGGCAGCAGCGAGCCGCCCGGGGCTCCGCTCCGGTCCGGCGCTCCCC
CCGCATCCCCGAGCCGGCAGCGTGCGGGGACAGCCCGGGCACGGGGAAGGTGGCACGGGATCGCTTTCCT
CTGAACGCTTCTCGCTGCTCTTTGAGCCTGCAGACACCTGGGGGGATACGGGGAAAAGGCCTCCACGGCC
AAGGATCTGCGATCGCTCCGGTGCCCGTCAGTGGGCAGAGCGCACATCGCCCACAGTCCCCGAGAAGTTG
GGGGGAGGGGTCGGCAATTGAACGGGTGCCTAGAGAAGGTGGCGCGGGGTAAACTGGGAAAGTGATGTCG
TGTACTGGCTCCGCCTTTTTCCCGAGGGTGGGGGAGAACCGTATATAAGTGCAGTAGTCGCCGTGAACGT
TCTTTTTCGCAACGGGTTTGCCGCCAGAACACAGCTGAAGCTTCGAGGGGCTCGCATCTCTCCTTCACGC
GCCCGCCGCCCTACCTGAGGCCGCCATCCACGCCGGTTGAGTCGCGTTCTGCCGCCTCCCGCCTGTGGTG
CCTCCTGAACTGCGTCCGCCGTCTAGGTAAGTTTAAAGCTCAGGTCGAGACCGGGCCTTTGTCCGGCGCT
CCCTTGGAGCCTACCTAGACTCAGCCGGCTCTCCACGCTTTGCCTGACCCTGCTTGCTCAACTCTACGTC
TTTGTTTCGTTTTCTGTTCTGCGCCGTTACAGATCCAAGCTGTGACCGGCGCCTACTATGAAGCAGAGTT
CCAACGTGCCGGCTTTCCTCAGCAAGCTGTGGACGCTTGTGGAGGAAACCCACACCAACGAGTTCATCAC
CTGGAGTCAGAATGGACAAAGTTTTCTGGTCTTGGATGAGCAAAGATTTGCAAAGGAAATTCTTCCTAAG
TACTTCAAACACAATAACATGGCGAGCTTTGTGAGACAACTAAATATGTATGGCTTCCGAAAAGTAGTGC
ATATCGAATCTGGAATTATCAAACAGGAAAGAGATGGCCCTGTTGAATTTCAGCATCCTTATTTCAAGCA
AGGCCAGGATGACCTGTTGGAGAACATTAAAAGGAAGGTTTCATCTTCAAAACCAGAGGAAAATAAAATT
CGTCAGGACAGTGTCACCCGGCTGTTGACAGATGTGCAGCTGATGAAGGGGAAACAGGAGTGTATGGACT
CCAAGCTCCTGGCCATGAAGCACGAGAACGAGGCCCTGTGGCGGGAGGTGGCCAGCCTTCGGCAGAAGCA
TGCCCAGCAGCAAAAAGTTGTCAACAAGCTCATTCAGTTCCTGATCTCACTGGTGCAGTCGAACCGGATC
CTGGGGGTGAAGAGAAAGATCCCTCTGATGTTGAGTGACAGCAACTCAGCACACTCTGTGCCCAAGTATG
GTCGACAGTACTCCCTGGAGCATGTCCATGGTCCTGGCCCATACTCAGCTCCATCTCCAGCCTACAGCAG
CTCTAGCCTTTACTCCTCTGATGCTGTCACCAGCTCTGGACCCATAATCTCCGATATCACTGAGCTGGCT
CCCACCAGCCCTTTGGCCTCCCCAGGCAGGAGCATAGATGAGAGGCCTCTGTCCAGCAGCACTCTGGTCC
GTGTCAAGCAAGAGCCCCCCAGCCCACCTCACAGCCCTCGGGTACTGGAGGCGAGCCCTGGGCGCCCATC
CTCCATGGATACCCCTTTGTCCCCAACTGCCTTCATTGACTCCATCCTTCGAGAGAGCGAGCCTACCCCT
GCTGCCTCAAACACAGCCCCTATGGACACAACCGGAGCCCAAGCCCCCGCACTCCCGACCCCCTCCACCC
CTGAGAAGTGCCTCAGCGTAGCCTGCCTAGACAAGAACGAGCTAAGTGATCACCTGGATGCCATGGACTC
CAACCTGGACAACCTGCAGACCATGCTGACAAGCCACGGCTTCAGTGTGGACACCAGTGCCCTGCTGGAC
CTGTTCAGCCCCTCGGTGACCATGCCCGACATGAGCCTGCCTGACCTGGACAGCAGCCTGGCCAGCATTC
AGGAGCTTCTGTCTCCACAAGAGCCTCCCAGGCCTATTGAGGCAGAGAACAGTAACCCCGACTCAGGAAA
GCAGCTGGTGCACTACACGGCTCAGCCTCTGTTCCTGCTGGATCCTGATGCTGTGGACACAGGGAGCAGT
GAGCTGCCTGTGCTCTTTGAGCTGGGGGAGAGCTCCTACTTCTCTGAGGGGGATGACTACACGGATGATC
CCACCATCTCTCTTCTGACAGGCACTGAACCCCATAAAGCCAAGGACCCCACTGTCTCCTCCTCGAGGAC
TAGTCCTCGAGAGGATCTGTACTTTCAGAGCGGAGGCTCCATGGCAGAAATCGGTACTGGCTTTCCATTC
GACCCCCATTATGTGGAAGTCCTGGGCGAGCGCATGCACTACGTCGATGTTGGTCCGCGCGATGGCACCC
CTGTGCTGTTCCTGCACGGTAACCCGACCTCCTCCTACGTGTGGCGCAACATCATCCCGCATGTTGCACC
GACCCATCGCTGCATTGCTCCAGACCTGATCGGTATGGGCAAATCCGACAAACCAGACCTGGGTTATTTC
TTCGACGACCACGTCCGCTTCATGGATGCCTTCATCGAAGCCCTGGGTCTGGAAGAGGTCGTCCTGGTCA
TTCACGACTGGGGCTCCGCTCTGGGTTTCCACTGGGCCAAGCGCAATCCAGAGCGCGTCAAAGGTATTGC
ATTTATGGAGTTCATCCGCCCTATCCCGACCTGGGACGAATGGCCAGAATTTGCCCGCGAGACCTTCCAG
GCCTTCCGCACCACCGACGTCGGCCGCAAGCTGATCATCGATCAGAACGTTTTTATCGAGGGTACGCTGC
CGATGGGTGTCGTCCGCCCGCTGACTGAAGTCGAGATGGACCATTACCGCGAGCCGTTCCTGAATCCTGT
TGACCGCGAGCCACTGTGGCGCTTCCCAAACGAGCTGCCAATCGCCGGTGAGCCAGCGAACATCGTCGCG
CTGGTCGAAGAATACATGGACTGGCTGCACCAGTCCCCTGTCCCGAAGCTGCTGTTCTGGGGCACCCCAG
GCGTTCTGATCCCACCGGCCGAAGCCGCTCGCCTGGCCAAAAGCCTGCCTAACTGCAAGGCTGTGGACAT
CGGCCCGGGTCTGAATCTGCTGCAAGAAGACAACCCGGACCTGATCGGCAGCGAGATCGCGCGCTGGCTG
TCGACGCTCGAGATTTCCGGCGACTACAAAGACGATGACGACAAGCGTACGTAAGGATCCGCGGCCGCGC
CCCTCTCCCTCCCCCCCCCCTAACGTTACTGGCCGAAGCCGCTTGGAATAAGGCCGGTGTGCGTTTGTCT
ATATGTTATTTTCCACCATATTGCCGTCTTTTGGCAATGTGAGGGCCCGGAAACCTGGCCCTGTCTTCTT
GACGAGCATTCCTAGGGGTCTTTCCCCTCTCGCCAAAGGAATGCAAGGTCTGTTGAATGTCGTGAAGGAA
GCAGTTCCTCTGGAAGCTTCTTGAAGACAAACAACGTCTGTAGCGACCCTTTGCAGGCAGCGGAACCCCC
CACCTGGCGACAGGTGCCTCTGCGGCCAAAAGCCACGTGTATAAGATACACCTGCAAAGGCGGCACAACC
CCAGTGCCACGTTGTGAGTTGGATAGTTGTGGAAAGAGTCAAATGGCTCTCCTCAAGCGTATTCAACAAG
GGGCTGAAGGATGCCCAGAAGGTACCCCATTGTATGGGATCTGATCTGGGGCCTCGGTGCACATGCTTTA
CATGTGTTTAGTCGAGGTTAAAAAAACGTCTAGGCCCCCCGAACCACGGGGACGTGGTTTTCCTTTGAAA
AACACGATAATACCTCCGGAATGATTGAACAAGATGGATTGCACGCAGGTTCTCCGGCCGCTTGGGTGGA
GAGGCTATTCGGCTATGACTGGGCACAACAGACAATCGGCTGCTCTGATGCCGCCGTGTTCCGGCTGTCA
GCGCAGGGGCGCCCGGTTCTTTTTGTCAAGACCGACCTGTCCGGTGCCCTGAATGAACTGCAGGACGAGG
CAGCGCGGCTATCGTGGCTGGCCGCGACGGGCGTTCCTTGCGCAGCTGTGCTCGACGTTGTCACTGAAGC
GGGAAGGGACTGGCTGCTATTGGGCGAAGTGCCGGGGCAGGATCTCCTGTCATCTCACCTTGCTCCTGCC
GAGAAAGTATCCATCATGGCTGATGCAATGCGGCGGCTGCATACGCTTGATCCGGCTACCTGCCCATTCG
ACCACCAAGCGAAACATCGCATCGAGCGAGCACGTACTCGGATGGAAGCCGGTCTTGTCGATCAGGATGA
TCTGGACGAAGAGCATCAGGGGCTCGCGCCAGCCGAACTGTTCGCCAGGCTCAAGGCGCGCATGCCCGAC
GGCGAGGATCTCGTCGTGACCCATGGCGATGCCTGCTTGCCGAATATCATGGTGGAAAATGGCCGCTTTT
CTGGATTCATCGACTGTGGCCGGCTGGGTGTGGCGGACCGCTATCAGGACATAGCGTTGGCTACCCGTGA
TATTGCTGAAGAGCTTGGCGGCGAATGGGCTGACCGCTTCCTCGTGCTTTACGGTATCGCCGCTCCCGAT
TCGCAGCGCATCGCCTTCTATCGCCTTCTTGACGAGTTCTTCTGAGTCGACAATCAACCTCTGGATTACA
AAATTTGTGAAAGATTGACTGGTATTCTTAACTATGTTGCTCCTTTTACGCTATGTGGATACGCTGCTTT
AATGCCTTTGTATCATGCGTTAACTAAACTTGTTTATTGCAGCTTATAATGGTTACAAATAAAGCAATAG
CATCACAAATTTCACAAATAAAGCATTTTTTTCACTGCATTCTAGTTGTGGTTTGTCCAAACTCATCAAT
GTATCTTATCATGTCTGGAATTGACTCAAATGATGTCAATTAGTCTATCAGAAGCTCATCTGGTCTCCCT
TCCGGGGGACAAGACATCCCTGTTTAATATTTAAACAGCAGTGTTCCCAAACTGGGTTCTTATATCCCTT
GCTCTGGTCAACCAGGTTGCAGGGTTTCCTGTCCTCACAGGAACGAAGTCCCTAAAGAAACAGTGGCAGC
CAGGTTTAGCCCCGGAATTGACTGGATTCCTTTTTTAGGGCCCATTGGTATGGCTTTTTCCCCGTATCCC
CCCAGGTGTCTGCAGGCTCAAAGAGCAGCGAGAAGCGTTCAGAGGAAAGCGATCCCGTGCCACCTTCCCC
GTGCCCGGGCTGTCCCCGCACGCTGCCGGCTCGGGGATGCGGGGGGAGCGCCGGACCGGAGCGGAGCCCC
GGGCGGCTCGCTGCTGCCCCCTAGCGGGGGAGGGACGTAATTACATCCCTGGGGGCTTTGGGGGGGGGCT
GTCCCTGATATCTATAACAAGAAAATATATATATAATAAGTTATCACGTAAGTAGAACATGAAATAACAA
TATAATTATCGTATGAGTTAAATCTTAAAAGTCACGTAAAAGATAATCATGCGTCATTTTGACTCACGCG
GTCGTTATAGTTCAAAATCAGTGACACTTACCGCATTGACAAGCACGCCTCACGGGAGCTCCAAGCGGCG
ACTGAGATGTCCTAAATGCACAGCGACGGATTCGCGCTATTTAGAAAGAGAGAGCAATATTTCAAGAATG
CATGCGTCAATTTTACGCAGACTATCTTTCTAGGGTTAATCTAGCTGCATCAGGATCATATCGTCGGGTC
TTTTTTCCGGCTCAGTCATCGCCCAAGCTGGCGCTATCTGGGCATCGGGGAGGAAGAAGCCCGTGCCTTT
TCCCGCGAGGTTGAAGCGGCATGGAAAGAGTTTGCCGAGGATGACTGCTGCTGCATTGACGTTGAGCGAA
AACGCACGTTTACCATGATGATTCGGGAAGGTGTGGCCATGCACGCCTTTAACGGTGAACTGTTCGTTCA
GGCCACCTGGGATACCAGTTCGTCGCGGCTTTTCCGGACACAGTTCCGGATGGTCAGCCCGAAGCGCATC
AGCAACCCGAACAATACCGGCGACAGCCGGAACTGCCGTGCCGGTGTGCAGATTAATGACAGCGGTGCGG
CGCTGGGATATTACGTCAGCGAGGACGGGTATCCTGGCTGGATGCCGCAGAAATGGACATGGATACCCCG
TGAGTTACCCGGCGGGCGCGCTTGGCGTAATCATGGTCATAGCTGTTTCCTGTGTGAAATTGTTATCCGC
TCACAATTCCA
Features (pLannotate 1.2.2; 21 found; start..end, strand, type, name):
      3..33      -  promoter       lac promoter: promoter for the E. coli lac operon
     48..69      -  protein_bind   CAP binding site: CAP binding activates transcription in the presence of cAMP. E. coli catabolite activator protein
     82..174     -  CDS            lacI (fragment): lac repressor; lacI; The lac repressor binds to the lac operator to inhibit transcription in E. coli. This inhibition can be relieved by adding lactose or isopropyl-β-D-thiogalactopyranoside (IPTG).
    357..945     -  rep_origin     ori: high-copy-number ColE1/pMB1/pBR322/pUC origin of replication
   1116..1976    -  CDS            AmpR: β-lactamase; bla; confers resistance to ampicillin, carbenicillin, and related antibiotics
   1977..2081    -  promoter       AmpR promoter: bla
   2134..2562    -  rep_origin     f1 ori (sequence partly withheld): f1 bacteriophage origin of replication; arrow indicates direction of (+) strand synthesis
   2567..2722    -  CDS            lacZα (fragment): LacZα fragment of β-galactosidase; lacZ fragment
   2724..2843    +  CDS            B (fragment): PORTL_LAMBD - Experimental evidence at protein level: Swiss-Prot protein existence level 1. Forms the portal vertex of the capsid (PubMed:6228056, PubMed:6232391). This portal plays critical roles in head assembly, genome packaging, neck/tail attachment, and genome ejection (Probable). The portal protein multimerizes as a single ring-shaped homododecamer arranged around a central channel (PubMed:6232391). Binds to the terminase subunits to form the packaging machine (PubMed:7799432). From Escherichia phage lambda (Bacteriophage lambda).
   3365..3576    +  promoter       EF-1α core promoter: core promoter for human elongation factor EF-1α
   3589..3857    +  LTR            5' LTR (truncated): truncated 5' long terminal repeat (LTR) from human T-cell leukemia virus (HTLV) type 1
   3892..5421    +  CDS            Hsf1: HSF1_MOUSE - Experimental evidence at protein level: Swiss-Prot protein existence level 1. Functions as a stress-inducible and DNA-binding transcription factor that plays a central role in the transcriptional activation of the heat shock response (HSR), leading to the expression of a large class of molecular chaperones heat shock proteins (HSPs) that protect cells from cellular insults' damage. In unstressed cells, is present in a HSP90-containing multichaperone complex that maintains it in a non- DNA-binding inactivated monomeric form. Upon exposure to heat and other stress stimuli, undergoes
   5443..5463    +  CDS            TEV site: tobacco etch virus (TEV) protease recognition and cleavage site
   5473..6363    +  CDS            HaloTag®: modified bacterial dehalogenase that forms covalent bonds with chloroalkane derivatives
   6412..6984    +  misc_feature   IRES: internal ribosome entry site (IRES) of the encephalomyocarditis virus (EMCV)
   6993..7787    +  CDS            NeoR/KanR: aminoglycoside phosphotransferase from Tn5; aph(3')-II (or nptII); confers resistance to neomycin, kanamycin, and G418 (Geneticin®)
   7794..7900    +  misc_feature   WPRE (fragment): woodchuck hepatitis virus posttranscriptional regulatory element
   7909..8030    +  polyA_signal   SV40 poly(A) signal: SV40 polyadenylation signal
   8048..8140    +  ncRNA          G-CSF SLDE: Accession: RF00183 - G-CSF factor stem-loop destabilising element (SLDE)
   8837..9304    +  CDS            B (fragment): PORTL_LAMBD - Experimental evidence at protein level: Swiss-Prot protein existence level 1. Forms the portal vertex of the capsid (PubMed:6228056, PubMed:6232391). This portal plays critical roles in head assembly, genome packaging, neck/tail attachment, and genome ejection (Probable). The portal protein multimerizes as a single ring-shaped homododecamer arranged around a central channel (PubMed:6232391). Binds to the terminase subunits to form the packaging machine (PubMed:7799432). From Escherichia phage lambda (Bacteriophage lambda).
   9342..9358    -  protein_bind   lac operator: The lac repressor binds to the lac operator to inhibit transcription in E. coli. This inhibition can be relieved by adding lactose or isopropyl-β-D-thiogalactopyranoside (IPTG). lac repressor encoded by lacI
