[The description below was written by a language model from this plasmid's Addgene catalogue record and pLannotate feature annotations shown in this document.]
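Description:
H2DBD-H1-Halo is a 9.4 kb mammalian expression plasmid built by Gibson cloning into the TEV-Halo-1X-Flag backbone. It is propagated in E. coli from a high-copy ColE1/pUC-type origin with ampicillin selection (AmpR with its own bla promoter). It also carries an f1 phage origin and leftover cloning-vector remnants: lac promoter and operator, a CAP site, and lacZα and lacI fragments. Two short matches to the bacteriophage lambda portal gene flank the mammalian cassette. The record does not explain them, and they are probably backbone stuffer sequence.

According to the catalogue entry, the payload is a domain-swap chimera: HSF1 carrying the DNA-binding domain of HSF2. The automated annotation labels the roughly 1.5 kb open reading frame simply as mouse Hsf1 and does not mark the swapped HSF2 segment, so the chimeric junctions cannot be read from the feature table. Expression is driven by a composite promoter made of the human EF-1α core promoter followed by a truncated HTLV-1 5' LTR segment. The coding sequence is followed by a TEV protease cleavage site and HaloTag, which binds chloroalkane ligands covalently for fluorescent labelling or capture. The backbone name implies a FLAG epitope, but none is annotated. Downstream, an EMCV IRES drives NeoR/KanR from the same transcript, so G418 selection is coupled to expression of the fusion protein. A WPRE fragment and the SV40 polyadenylation signal finish the unit, and a G-CSF destabilising-element match lies just beyond it.

The associated publication studies how heat shock transcription factors interact with mitotic chromosomes. In that context, the construct appears suited to testing how the DNA-binding domain contributes to the chromatin behaviour of Halo-labelled HSF proteins in mammalian cells.
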