Addgene plasmid #200193: H2DBD-H1-Halo
Purpose: Expression of HSF1 with HSF2 DBD
Depositing lab: Sheila Teves. Depositing organization: University of British Columbia. Publication: Heat shock transcription factors demonstrate a distinct mode of interaction with mitotic chromosomes. Price RM, Budzynski MA, Shen J, Mitchell JE, Kwan JZJ, Teves SS. Nucleic Acids Res. 2023 Apr 28:gkad304. doi: 10.1093/nar/gkad304. PubMed 37114996.
Backbone
  Vector backbone: TEV-Halo-1X-Flag
  Vector type: Mammalian Expression
Growth in bacteria
  Bacterial resistance: Ampicillin, 100 μg/mL
  Growth temperature: 37°C
  Growth strain: DH5alpha
  Copy number: High Copy
Gene/Insert
  Cloning method: Gibson Cloning
Terms and licenses: Academic/Nonprofit Terms; Industry Terms: Not Available to Industry
Depositor comments: Please visit https://www.biorxiv.org/content/10.1101/2022.10.05.511012v1 for bioRxiv preprint.
How to cite: H2DBD-H1-Halo was a gift from Sheila Teves (Addgene plasmid # 200193 ; http://n2t.net/addgene:200193 ; RRID:Addgene_200193)
